>Addgene plasmid #198621 | pBad-HaloGFP-159-162 | addgene full sequence | sequence record 389885 | Addgene NGS Result
CATACTCCCGCCATTCAGAGAAGAAACCAATTGTCCATATTGCATCAGACATTGCCGTCACTGCGTCTTT
TACTGGCTCTTCTCGCTAACCAAACCGGTAACCCCGCTTATTAAAAGCATTCTGTAACAAAGCGGGACCA
AAGCCATGACAAAAACGCGTAACAAAAGTGTCTATAATCACGGCAGAAAAGTCCACATTGATTATTTGCA
CGGCGTCACACTTTGCTATGCCATAGCATTTTTATCCATAAGATTAGCGGATCCTACCTGACGCTTTTTA
TCGCAACTCTCTACTGTTTCTCCATACCCGTTTTTTGGGCTAACAGGAGGAATTAACCATGGGGGGTTCT
CATCATCATCATCATCATGGTATGGCTAGCATGACTGGTGGACAGCAAATGGGTCGGGATCTGTACGACG
ATGACGATAAGGATCCGAGCTCGAGAATGGCAGAAATCGGTACTGGCTTTCCATTCGACCCCCATTATGT
GGAAGTCCTGGGCGAGCGCATGCACTACGTCGATGTTGGTCCGCGCGATGGCACCCCTGTGCTGTTCCTG
CACGGTAACCCGACCTCCTCCTACGTGTGGCGCAACATCATCCCGCATGTTGCACCGACCCATCGCTGCA
TTGCTCCAGACCTGATCGGTATGGGCAAATCCGACAAACCAGACCTGGGTTATTTCTTCGACGACCACGT
CCGCTTCATGGATGCCTTCATCGAAGCCCTGGGTCTGGAAGAGGTCGTCCTGGTCATTCACGACTGGGGC
TCCGCTCTGGGTTTCCACTGGGCCAAGCGCAATCCAGAGCGCGTCAAAGGTATTGCATTTATGGAGTTCA
TCCGCCCTATCCCGACCTGGGACGAATGGCCAGAATTTGCCCGCGAGACCTTCCAGGCCTTCCGCACCAC
CGACGTCGGCGGTGAAAACGTCTATATCAAGGCCGACAAGCAGAAGAACGGCATCAAGGCGAACTTCAAG
ATCCGCCACAACATCGAGGACGGCGGCGTGCAGCTCGCCTACCACTACCAGCAGAACACCCCCATCGGCG
ACGGCCCCGTGCTGCTGCCCGACAACCACTACCTGAGCGTCCAGTCCAAACTTTCGAAAGACCCCAACGA
GAAGCGCGATCACATGGTCCTGCTGGAGTTCGTGACCGCCGCCGGGATCACTCTCGGCATGGACGAGCTG
TACAAGGGCGGTACCGGAGGGAGCATGGTGAGCAAGGGCGAGGAGCTGTTCACCGGGGTGGTGCCCATCC
TGGTCGAGCTGGACGGCGACGTAAACGGCCACAAGTTCAGCGTGTCCGGCGAGGGTGAGGGCGATGCCAC
CTACGGCAAGCTGACCCTGAAGTTCATCTGCACCACCGGCAAGCTGCCCGTGCCCTGGCCCACCCTCGTG
ACCACCCTGACCTACGGCGTGCAGTGCTTCAGCCGCTACCCCGACCACATGAAGCAGCACGACTTCTTCA
AGTCCGCCATGCCCGAAGGCTACATCCAGGAGCGCACCATCTTCTTCAAGGACGACGGCAACTACAAGAC
CCGCGCCGAGGTGAAGTTCGAGGGCGACACCCTGGTGAACCGCATCGAGCTGAAGGGCATCGACTTCAAG
GAGGACGGCAACATCCTGGGGCATAAGCTGGAGTACAACCTTGGCATCGATCAGAACGTTTTTATCGAGG
GTACGCTGCCGATGGGTGTCGTCCGCCCGCTGACTGAAGTCGAGATGGACCATTACCGCGAGCCGTTCCT
GAATCCTGTTGACCGCGAGCCACTGTGGCGCTTCCCAAACGAGCTGCCAATCGCCGGTGAGCCAGCGAAC
ATCGTCGCGCTGGTCGAAGAATACATGGACTGGCTGCACCAGTCCCCTGTCCCGAAGCTGCTGTTCTGGG
GCACCCCAGGCGTTCTGATCCCACCGGCCGAAGCCGCTCGCCTGGCCAAAAGCCTGCCTAACTGCAAGGC
TGTGGACATCGGCCCGGGTCTGAATCTGCTGCAAGAAGACAACCCGGACCTGATCGGCAGCGAGATCGCG
CGCTGGCTGTCGACGCTCGAGATTTCCGGCTGAAAGCTTGGCTGTTTTGGCGGATGAGAGAAGATTTTCA
GCCTGATACAGATTAAATCAGAACGCAGAAGCGGTCTGATAAAACAGAATTTGCCTGGCGGCAGTAGCGC
GGTGGTCCCACCTGACCCCATGCCGAACTCAGAAGTGAAACGCCGTAGCGCCGATGGTAGTGTGGGGTCT
CCCCATGCGAGAGTAGGGAACTGCCAGGCATCAAATAAAACGAAAGGCTCAGTCGAAAGACTGGGCCTTT
CGTTTTATCTGTTGTTTGTCGGTGAACGCTCTCCTGAGTAGGACAAATCCGCCGGGAGCGGATTTGAACG
TTGCGAAGCAACGGCCCGGAGGGTGGCGGGCAGGACGCCCGCCATAAACTGCCAGGCATCAAATTAAGCA
GAAGGCCATCCTGACGGATGGCCTTTTTGCGTTTCTACAAACTCTTTTGTTTATTTTTCTAAATACATTC
AAATATGTATCCGCTCATGAGACAATAACCCTGATAAATGCTTCAATAATATTGAAAAAGGAAGAGTATG
AGTATTCAACATTTCCGTGTCGCCCTTATTCCCTTTTTTGCGGCATTTTGCCTTCCTGTTTTTGCTCACC
CAGAAACGCTGGTGAAAGTAAAAGATGCTGAAGATCAGTTGGGTGCACGAGTGGGTTACATCGAACTGGA
TCTCAACAGCGGTAAGATCCTTGAGAGTTTTCGCCCCGAAGAACGTTTTCCAATGATGAGCACTTTTAAA
GTTCTGCTATGTGGCGCGGTATTATCCCGTGTTGACGCCGGGCAAGAGCAACTCGGTCGCCGCATACACT
ATTCTCAGAATGACTTGGTTGAGTACTCACCAGTCACAGAAAAGCATCTTACGGATGGCATGACAGTAAG
AGAATTATGCAGTGCTGCCATAACCATGAGTGATAACACTGCGGCCAACTTACTTCTGACAACGATCGGA
GGACCGAAGGAGCTAACCGCTTTTTTGCACAACATGGGGGATCATGTAACTCGCCTTGATCGTTGGGAAC
CGGAGCTGAATGAAGCCATACCAAACGACGAGCGTGACACCACGATGCCTGTAGCAATGGCAACAACGTT
GCGCAAACTATTAACTGGCGAACTACTTACTCTAGCTTCCCGGCAACAATTAATAGACTGGATGGAGGCG
GATAAAGTTGCAGGACCACTTCTGCGCTCGGCCCTTCCGGCTGGCTGGTTTATTGCTGATAAATCTGGAG
CCGGTGAGCGTGGGTCTCGCGGTATCATTGCAGCACTGGGGCCAGATGGTAAGCCCTCCCGTATCGTAGT
TATCTACACGACGGGGAGTCAGGCAACTATGGATGAACGAAATAGACAGATCGCTGAGATAGGTGCCTCA
CTGATTAAGCATTGGTAACTGTCAGACCAAGTTTACTCATATATACTTTAGATTGATTTAAAACTTCATT
TTTAATTTAAAAGGATCTAGGTGAAGATCCTTTTTGATAATCTCATGACCAAAATCCCTTAACGTGAGTT
TTCGTTCCACTGAGCGTCAGACCCCGTAGAAAAGATCAAAGGATCTTCTTGAGATCCTTTTTTTCTGCGC
GTAATCTGCTGCTTGCAAACAAAACAACCACCGCTACCAGCGGTGGTTTGTTTGCCGGATCAAGAGCTAC
CAACTCTTTTTCCGAAGGTAACTGGCTTCAGCAGAGCGCAGATACCAAATACTGTCCTTCTAGTGTAGCC
GTAGTTAGGCCACCACTTCAAGAACTCTGTAGCACCGCCTACATACCTCGCTCTGCTAATCCTGTTACCA
GTGGCTGCTGCCAGTGGCGATAAGTCGTGTCTTACCGGGTTGGACTCAAGACGATAGTTACCGGATAAGG
CGCAGCGGTCGGGCTGAACGGGGGGTTCGTGCACACAGCCCAGCTTGGAGCGAACGACCTACACCGAACT
GAGATACCTACAGCGTGAGCTATGAGAAAGCGCCACGCTTCCCGAAGGGAGAAAGGCGGACAGGTATCCG
GTAAGCGGCAGGGTCGGAACAGGAGAGCGCACGAGGGAGCTTCCAGGGGGAAACGCCTGGTATCTTTATA
GTCCTGTCGGGTTTCGCCACCTCTGACTTGAGCGTCGATTTTTGTGATGCTCGTCAGGGGGGCGGAGCCT
ATGGAAAAACGCCAGCAACGCGGCCTTTTTACGGTTCCTGGCCTTTTGCTGGCCTTTTGCTCACATGTTC
TTTCCTGCGTTATCCCCTGATTCTGTGGATAACCGTATTACCGCCTTTGAGTGAGCTGATACCGCTCGCC
GCAGCCGAACGACCGAGCGCAGCGAGTCAGTGAGCGAGGAAGCGGAAGAGCGCCTGATGCGGTATTTTCT
CCTTACGCATCTGTGCGGTATTTCACACCGCATATGGTGCACTCTCAGTACAATCTGCTCTGATGCCGCA
TAGTTAAGCCAGTATACACTCCGCTATCGCTACGTGACTGGGTCATGGCTGCGCCCCGACACCCGCCAAC
ACCCGCTGACGCGCCCTGACGGGCTTGTCTGCTCCCGGCATCCGCTTACAGACAAGCTGTGACCGTCTCC
GGGAGCTGCATGTGTCAGAGGTTTTCACCGTCATCACCGAAACGCGCGAGGCAGCAGATCAATTCGCGCG
CGAAGGCGAAGCGGCATGCATAATGTGCCTGTCAAATGGACGAAGCAGGGATTCTGCAAACCCTATGCTA
CTCCGTCAAGCCGTCAATTGTCTGATTCGTTACCAATTATGACAACTTGACGGCTACATCATTCACTTTT
TCTTCACAACCGGCACGGAACTCGCTCGGGCTGGCCCCGGTGCATTTTTTAAATACCCGCGAGAAATAGA
GTTGATCGTCAAAACCAACATTGCGACCGACGGTGGCGATAGGCATCCGGGTGGTGCTCAAAAGCAGCTT
CGCCTGGCTGATACGTTGGTCCTCGCGCCAGCTTAAGACGCTAATCCCTAACTGCTGGCGGAAAAGATGT
GACAGACGCGACGGCGACAAGCAAACATGCTGTGCGACGCTGGCGATATCAAAATTGCTGTCTGCCAGGT
GATCGCTGATGTACTGACAAGCCTCGCGTACCCGATTATCCATCGGTGGATGGAGCGACTCGTTAATCGC
TTCCATGCGCCGCAGTAACAATTGCTCAAGCAGATTTATCGCCAGCAGCTCCGAATAGCGCCCTTCCCCT
TGCCCGGCGTTAATGATTTGCCCAAACAGGTCGCTGAAATGCGGCTGGTGCGCTTCATCCGGGCGAAAGA
ACCCCGTATTGGCAAATATTGACGGCCAGTTAAGCCATTCATGCCAGTAGGCGCGCGGACGAAAGTAAAC
CCACTGGTGATACCATTCGCGAGCCTCCGGATGACGACCGTAGTGATGAATCTCTCCTGGCGGGAACAGC
AAAATATCACCCGGTCGGCAAACAAATTCTCGTCCCTGATTTTTCACCACCCCCTGACCGCGAATGGTGA
GATTGAGAATATAACCTTTCATTCCCAGCGGTCGGTCGATAAAAAAATCGAGATAACCGTTGGCCTCAAT
CGGCGTTAAACCCGCCACCAGATGGGCATTAAACGAGTATCCCGGCAGCAGGGGATCATTTTGCGCTTCA
GCCATACTTTT
Features (pLannotate 1.2.2; 16 found; start..end, strand, type, name):
     21..305     +  promoter       araBAD promoter: araBAD; promoter of the L-arabinose operon of E. coli; the araC regulatory gene is transcribed in the opposite direction (Guzman et al., 1995)
    351..371     +  CDS            capTEV™ (fragment): composite tag for in vivo biotinylation, TEV protease cleavage, and 6xHis tagging
    372..404     +  CDS            T7 tag (gene 10 leader): leader peptide from bacteriophage T7 gene 10 promotes efficient translation in E. coli
    408..431     +  CDS            Xpress™ tag: Xpress™ epitope tag, including an enterokinase recognition and cleavage site
    447..920     +  CDS            HaloTag® (fragment): modified bacterial dehalogenase that forms covalent bonds with chloroalkane derivatives
    924..1649    +  CDS            cEGFP: cEGFP is a basic (constitutively fluorescent) green fluorescent protein published in 2008, derived from Aequorea victoria.
   1655..2060    +  CDS            HaloTag® (fragment): modified bacterial dehalogenase that forms covalent bonds with chloroalkane derivatives
   2153..2268    +  ncRNA          5S rRNA: Accession: RF00001 - 5S ribosomal RNA
   2272..2358    +  terminator     rrnB T1 terminator: Escherichia coli rrnB; transcription terminator T1 from the E. coli rrnB gene
   2450..2477    +  terminator     rrnB T2 terminator: transcription terminator T2 from the E. coli rrnB gene
   2496..2587    +  promoter       AmpR promoter: bla
   2588..3448    +  CDS            AmpR: β-lactamase; bla; confers resistance to ampicillin, carbenicillin, and related antibiotics
   3619..4207    +  rep_origin     ori: high-copy-number ColE1/pMB1/pBR322/pUC origin of replication
   4393..4533    -  misc_feature   bom: basis of mobility region from pBR322
   4635..4675    -  CDS            rop (fragment): Rop protein, which maintains plasmids at low copy number; rop
   4797..5675    -  CDS            araC: L-arabinose regulatory protein; araC
