[The description below was written by a language model from this plasmid's Addgene catalogue record and pLannotate feature annotations shown in this document.]
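Description:
pBad-HaloGFP-159-162 is a bacterial expression plasmid built on the Invitrogen pBAD backbone, carrying a synthetic chemigenetic green fluorescent Ca2+ indicator scaffold. It is propagated in E. coli as a high-copy plasmid through a ColE1/pMB1-type origin and selected with ampicillin via the β-lactamase (AmpR) gene under its own promoter. The backbone also retains the pBR322 bom region and a small remnant of rop. The sequenced record is 5,681 nt, consistent with a roughly 4 kb backbone plus the 1,614 bp insert.

Expression is driven by the araBAD promoter, with the divergently transcribed araC regulator encoded on the same plasmid, so transcription is induced by L-arabinose and otherwise kept low. The open reading frame begins with the standard pBAD leader: a short stretch annotated as a fragment of a His-containing composite tag, the T7 gene 10 leader that aids translation, and the Xpress epitope with its enterokinase cleavage site. The payload follows as an N-terminal HaloTag fragment, a GFP annotated as cEGFP, and a C-terminal HaloTag fragment. This arrangement indicates that the fluorescent protein is inserted within the HaloTag dehalogenase rather than fused to an end. The numbers in the construct name may refer to the insertion position, though the record does not say so. The rrnB T1 and T2 terminators close the transcription unit.

HaloTag covalently binds chloroalkane ligands. In line with the associated publication on indicators combining synthetic chelators with GFP, the protein is presumably labelled with a chelator-bearing ligand so that Ca2+ binding modulates green fluorescence. The plasmid is used to produce this protein in bacteria.
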