Addgene plasmid #198621: pBad-HaloGFP-159-162
Purpose: Green fluorescent Ca2+ ion indicator for bacterial expression.
Depositing lab: Robert Campbell. Depositing organization: The University of Tokyo. Publication: Chemigenetic indicators based on synthetic chelators and green fluorescent protein. Zhu W, Takeuchi S, Imai S, Terada T, Ueda T, Nasu Y, Terai T, Campbell RE. Nat Chem Biol. 2023 Jan;19(1):38-44. doi: 10.1038/s41589-022-01134-z. Epub 2022 Sep 22. PubMed 36138142.
Backbone
  Vector backbone: PBad
  Backbone manufacturer: Invitrogen
  Backbone size w/o insert (bp): 4000
  Vector type: Bacterial Expression
Growth in bacteria
  Bacterial resistance: Ampicillin, 100 μg/mL
  Growth temperature: 37°C
  Growth strain: DH5alpha
  Copy number: High Copy
Gene/Insert
  Gene/Insert name: HaloGFP-159-162
  Species: Synthetic
  Insert size (bp): 1614
  Promoter: araBAD promoter
  Cloning method: Gibson Cloning
  Sequencing primers: 5′ pBAD forward; 3′ pBAD Reverse
Terms and licenses: Academic/Nonprofit Terms; Industry Terms: Not Available to Industry
How to cite: pBad-HaloGFP-159-162 was a gift from Robert Campbell (Addgene plasmid # 198621 ; http://n2t.net/addgene:198621 ; RRID:Addgene_198621)
